Addgene plasmid #90613: CENPB C2.1 gRNA
Purpose: 3rd generation lentiviral gRNA plasmid targeting human CENPB
Depositing lab: Iain Cheeseman. Depositing organization: Whitehead Institute for Biomedical Research. Publication: Large-Scale Analysis of CRISPR/Cas9 Cell-Cycle Knockouts Reveals the Diversity of p53-Dependent Responses to Cell-Cycle Defects. McKinley KL, Cheeseman IM. Dev Cell. 2017 Feb 27;40(4):405-420.e2. doi: 10.1016/j.devcel.2017.01.012. Epub 2017 Feb 16. PubMed 28216383.
Backbone
  Vector backbone: pLenti-sgRNA
  Backbone manufacturer: Eric Lander & David Sabatini labs (Addgene plasmid #71409)
  Backbone size w/o insert (bp): 9151
  Vector type: Lentiviral, CRISPR
  Selectable markers: Puromycin
Growth in bacteria
  Bacterial resistance: Ampicillin, 100 μg/mL
  Growth temperature: 37°C
  Growth strain: NEB Stable
  Copy number: Unknown
Gene/Insert
  Gene/Insert name: CENPB (Guide Designation C2.1) (alt name: pKMKO series)
  gRNA/shRNA sequence: CACCGCGCGATCTCGCCCTTGCGC
  Species: H. sapiens (human)
  Promoter: U6
  Cloning method: Restriction Enzyme; 5′ cloning site BsmBI (destroyed during cloning); 3′ cloning site BsmBI (destroyed during cloning)
  Sequencing primers: 5′ hU6-F (5'-GAGGGCCTATTTCCCATGATT-3'); 3′ EF1a-R (5'-CACGGCGACTACTGCACTTA-3')
Terms and licenses: Academic/Nonprofit Terms; Industry Terms: Not Available to Industry
Depositor comments: Please note that gRNA target sequence listed is not strictly the 20nt spacer sequence, but also contains the 5' BsmBI overhang. For more information about knockout human cell lines generated using this plasmid, please see http://cellcycleknockouts.wi.mit.edu/ .
How to cite: CENPB C2.1 gRNA was a gift from Iain Cheeseman (Addgene plasmid # 90613 ; http://n2t.net/addgene:90613 ; RRID:Addgene_90613)
