[The description below was written by a language model from this plasmid's Addgene catalogue record and pLannotate feature annotations shown in this document.]
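Description:
CENPB C2.1 gRNA is a third-generation lentiviral CRISPR guide plasmid built on the pLenti-sgRNA backbone and designed to express a single guide RNA against human CENPB. It is maintained in E. coli through a high-copy ColE1/pUC-type origin with ampicillin resistance (AmpR), and it also carries an f1 origin and remnants of a lac/lacZα cloning region. The catalogue lists the empty backbone at 9,151 bp, while the sequenced plasmid is 7,301 nt. The record does not explain the difference, though replacement of a backbone filler fragment when the guide was cloned between the two BsmBI sites (both destroyed in the process) would be consistent with it.

The transfer cassette begins with an RSV promoter fused to a truncated HIV-1 5' LTR, which makes genomic RNA production Tat-independent. This is followed by the Ψ packaging signal with a gag fragment, the RRE for Rev-dependent nuclear export, and a cPPT/CTS element. It ends in a ΔU3 self-inactivating 3' LTR followed by an SV40 polyadenylation signal. Within this unit, a human U6 RNA polymerase III promoter drives the CENPB-targeting spacer joined to the S. pyogenes guide scaffold (annotated as a tracrRNA fragment). Downstream, an EF-1α core promoter expresses puromycin N-acetyltransferase for selection of transduced mammalian cells, and a WPRE enhances transcript expression.

No Cas9 is encoded, so the nuclease must be supplied separately in the target cells. The plasmid belongs to a series of guides used in a large-scale analysis of cell-cycle gene knockouts in human cell lines. The depositor notes that the listed guide sequence includes the 5' BsmBI cloning overhang rather than only the 20-nt spacer.
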