Features (pLannotate 1.2.2; 27 found; start..end, strand, type, name):
     20..112     +  CDS            lacI (fragment): lac repressor; lacI; The lac repressor binds to the lac operator to inhibit transcription in E. coli. This inhibition can be relieved by adding lactose or isopropyl-β-D-thiogalactopyranoside (IPTG).
    125..146     +  protein_bind   CAP binding site: CAP binding activates transcription in the presence of cAMP. E. coli catabolite activator protein
    161..191     +  promoter       lac promoter: promoter for the E. coli lac operon
    199..215     +  protein_bind   lac operator: The lac repressor binds to the lac operator to inhibit transcription in E. coli. This inhibition can be relieved by adding lactose or isopropyl-β-D-thiogalactopyranoside (IPTG). lac repressor encoded by lacI
    260..278     +  promoter       T3 promoter: promoter for bacteriophage T3 RNA polymerase
    306..532     +  promoter       RSV promoter: Rous sarcoma virus enhancer/promoter
    533..713     +  LTR            5' LTR (truncated): truncated 5' long terminal repeat (LTR) from HIV-1
    760..885     +  misc_feature   HIV-1 Ψ: packaging signal of human immunodeficiency virus type 1
    869..1232    +  CDS            HIV-1 gag (fragment): gag protein from human immunodeficiency virus 1; gag
   1378..1611    +  misc_feature   RRE: The Rev response element (RRE) of HIV-1 allows for Rev-dependent mRNA export from the nucleus to the cytoplasm.
   1988..2014    +  CDS            Rev (fragment): human immunodeficiency virus 1 (HIV-1) Rev protein; rev; enhances nuclear export of unspliced and incompletely spliced viral mRNAs
   2018..2258    +  promoter       U6 promoter: RNA polymerase III promoter for human U6 snRNA
   2305..2372    +  misc_RNA       tracrRNA (fragment): trans-activating CRISPR RNA for the Streptococcus pyogenes CRISPR/Cas9 system
   2421..2538    +  misc_feature   cPPT/CTS: central polypurine tract and central termination sequence of HIV-1
   2607..2818    +  promoter       EF-1α core promoter: core promoter for human elongation factor EF-1α
   2844..3443    +  CDS            PuroR (fragment): puromycin N-acetyltransferase; pac from Streptomyces; confers resistance to puromycin
   3459..4047    +  misc_feature   WPRE: woodchuck hepatitis virus posttranscriptional regulatory element
   4098..4117    +  misc_feature   cPPT/CTS (fragment): central polypurine tract and central termination sequence of HIV-1
   4119..4352    +  LTR            3' LTR (ΔU3): self-inactivating 3' long terminal repeat (LTR) from HIV-1
   4430..4551    +  polyA_signal   SV40 poly(A) signal: SV40 polyadenylation signal
   4591..4726    +  rep_origin     SV40 ori: SV40 origin of replication
   4747..4765    -  promoter       T7 promoter: promoter for bacteriophage T7 RNA polymerase
   4773..4928    +  CDS            lacZα (fragment): LacZα fragment of β-galactosidase; lacZ fragment
   4933..5361    +  rep_origin     f1 ori (sequence partly withheld): f1 bacteriophage origin of replication; arrow indicates direction of (+) strand synthesis
   5414..5518    +  promoter       AmpR promoter: bla
   5519..6379    +  CDS            AmpR: β-lactamase; bla; confers resistance to ampicillin, carbenicillin, and related antibiotics
   6550..7138    +  rep_origin     ori: high-copy-number ColE1/pMB1/pBR322/pUC origin of replication
>Addgene plasmid #90613 | CENPB C2.1 gRNA | addgene full sequence | sequence record 182878 | Addgene NGS Result
TGAGCGAGGAAGCGGAAGAGCGCCCAATACGCAAACCGCCTCTCCCCGCGCGTTGGCCGATTCATTAATG
CAGCTGGCACGACAGGTTTCCCGACTGGAAAGCGGGCAGTGAGCGCAACGCAATTAATGTGAGTTAGCTC
ACTCATTAGGCACCCCAGGCTTTACACTTTATGCTTCCGGCTCGTATGTTGTGTGGAATTGTGAGCGGAT
AACAATTTCACACAGGAAACAGCTATGACCATGATTACGCCAAGCGCGCAATTAACCCTCACTAAAGGGA
ACAAAAGCTGGAGCTGCAAGCTTAATGTAGTCTTATGCAATACTCTTGTAGTCTTGCAACATGGTAACGA
TGAGTTAGCAACATGCCTTACAAGGAGAGAAAAAGCACCGTGCATGCCGATTGGTGGAAGTAAGGTGGTA
CGATCGTGCCTTATTAGGAAGGCAACAGACGGGTCTGACATGGATTGGACGAACCACTGAATTGCCGCAT
TGCAGAGATATTGTATTTAAGTGCCTAGCTCGATACATAAACGGGTCTCTCTGGTTAGACCAGATCTGAG
CCTGGGAGCTCTCTGGCTAACTAGGGAACCCACTGCTTAAGCCTCAATAAAGCTTGCCTTGAGTGCTTCA
AGTAGTGTGTGCCCGTCTGTTGTGTGACTCTGGTAACTAGAGATCCCTCAGACCCTTTTAGTCAGTGTGG
AAAATCTCTAGCAGTGGCGCCCGAACAGGGACTTGAAAGCGAAAGGGAAACCAGAGGAGCTCTCTCGACG
CAGGACTCGGCTTGCTGAAGCGCGCACGGCAAGAGGCGAGGGGCGGCGACTGGTGAGTACGCCAAAAATT
TTGACTAGCGGAGGCTAGAAGGAGAGAGATGGGTGCGAGAGCGTCAGTATTAAGCGGGGGAGAATTAGAT
CGCGATGGGAAAAAATTCGGTTAAGGCCAGGGGGAAAGAAAAAATATAAATTAAAACATATAGTATGGGC
AAGCAGGGAGCTAGAACGATTCGCAGTTAATCCTGGCCTGTTAGAAACATCAGAAGGCTGTAGACAAATA
CTGGGACAGCTACAACCATCCCTTCAGACAGGATCAGAAGAACTTAGATCATTATATAATACAGTAGCAA
CCCTCTATTGTGTGCATCAAAGGATAGAGATAAAAGACACCAAGGAAGCTTTAGACAAGATAGAGGAAGA
GCAAAACAAAAGTAAGACCACCGCACAGCAAGCGGCCGCTGATCTTCAGACCTGGAGGAGGAGATATGAG
GGACAATTGGAGAAGTGAATTATATAAATATAAAGTAGTAAAAATTGAACCATTAGGAGTAGCACCCACC
AAGGCAAAGAGAAGAGTGGTGCAGAGAGAAAAAAGAGCAGTGGGAATAGGAGCTTTGTTCCTTGGGTTCT
TGGGAGCAGCAGGAAGCACTATGGGCGCAGCGTCAATGACGCTGACGGTACAGGCCAGACAATTATTGTC
TGGTATAGTGCAGCAGCAGAACAATTTGCTGAGGGCTATTGAGGCGCAACAGCATCTGTTGCAACTCACA
GTCTGGGGCATCAAGCAGCTCCAGGCAAGAATCCTGGCTGTGGAAAGATACCTAAAGGATCAACAGCTCC
TGGGGATTTGGGGTTGCTCTGGAAAACTCATTTGCACCACTGCTGTGCCTTGGAATGCTAGTTGGAGTAA
TAAATCTCTGGAACAGATTTGGAATCACACGACCTGGATGGAGTGGGACAGAGAAATTAACAATTACACA
AGCTTAATACACTCCTTAATTGAAGAATCGCAAAACCAGCAAGAAAAGAATGAACAAGAATTATTGGAAT
TAGATAAATGGGCAAGTTTGTGGAATTGGTTTAACATAACAAATTGGCTGTGGTATATAAAATTATTCAT
AATGATAGTAGGAGGCTTGGTAGGTTTAAGAATAGTTTTTGCTGTACTTTCTATAGTGAATAGAGTTAGG
CAGGGATATTCACCATTATCGTTTCAGACCCACCTCCCAACCCCGAGGGGACCCAGAGAGGGCCTATTTC
CCATGATTCCTTCATATTTGCATATACGATACAAGGCTGTTAGAGAGATAATTAGAATTAATTTGACTGT
AAACACAAAGATATTAGTACAAAATACGTGACGTAGAAAGTAATAATTTCTTGGGTAGTTTGCAGTTTTA
AAATTATGTTTTAAAATGGACTATCATATGCTTACCGTAACTTGAAAGTATTTCGATTTCTTGGCTTTAT
ATATCTTGTGGAAAGGACGAAACACCGCGCGATCTCGCCCTTGCGCGTTTAAGAGCTATGCTGGAAACAG
CATAGCAAGTTTAAATAAGGCTAGTCCGTTATCAACTTGAAAAAGTGGCACCGAGTCGGTGCTTTTTTTG
AATTCTAGATCTTGAGACAAATGGCAGTATTCATCCACAATTTTAAAAGAAAAGGGGGGATTGGGGGGTA
CAGTGCAGGGGAAAGAATAGTAGACATAATAGCAACAGACATACAAACTAAAGAATTACAAAAACAAATT
ACAAAAATTCAAAATTTTCGGGTTTATTACAGGGACAGCAGAGATCCACTTTGGCGCCGGCTCGAGTGGC
TCCGGTGCCCGTCAGTGGGCAGAGCGCACATCGCCCACAGTCCCCGAGAAGTTGGGGGGAGGGGTCGGCA
ATTGAACCGGTGCCTAGAGAAGGTGGCGCGGGGTAAACTGGGAAAGTGATGTCGTGTACTGGCTCCGCCT
TTTTCCCGAGGGTGGGGGAGAACCGTATATAAGTGCAGTAGTCGCCGTGAACGTTCTTTTTCGCAACGGG
TTTGCCGCCAGAACACAGGTGTCGTGACGCGGGATCCGCCACCATGACCGAGTACAAGCCCACGGTGCGC
CTCGCCACCCGCGACGACGTCCCCAGGGCCGTACGCACCCTCGCCGCCGCGTTCGCCGACTACCCCGCCA
CGCGCCACACCGTCGATCCGGACCGCCACATCGAGCGGGTCACCGAGCTGCAAGAACTCTTCCTCACGCG
CGTCGGGCTCGACATCGGCAAGGTGTGGGTCGCGGACGACGGCGCCGCGGTGGCGGTCTGGACCACGCCG
GAGAGCGTCGAAGCGGGGGCGGTGTTCGCCGAGATCGGCCCGCGCATGGCCGAGTTGAGCGGTTCCCGGC
TGGCCGCGCAGCAACAGATGGAAGGCCTCCTGGCGCCGCACCGGCCCAAGGAGCCCGCGTGGTTCCTGGC
CACCGTCGGAGTCTCGCCCGACCACCAGGGCAAGGGTCTGGGCAGCGCCGTCGTGCTCCCCGGAGTGGAG
GCGGCCGAGCGCGCCGGGGTGCCCGCCTTCCTGGAGACCTCCGCGCCCCGCAACCTCCCCTTCTACGAGC
GGCTCGGCTTCACCGTCACCGCCGACGTCGAGGTGCCCGAAGGACCGCGCACCTGGTGCATGACCCGCAA
GCCCGGTGCCTGAACGCGTTAAGTCGACAATCAACCTCTGGATTACAAAATTTGTGAAAGATTGACTGGT
ATTCTTAACTATGTTGCTCCTTTTACGCTATGTGGATACGCTGCTTTAATGCCTTTGTATCATGCTATTG
CTTCCCGTATGGCTTTCATTTTCTCCTCCTTGTATAAATCCTGGTTGCTGTCTCTTTATGAGGAGTTGTG
GCCCGTTGTCAGGCAACGTGGCGTGGTGTGCACTGTGTTTGCTGACGCAACCCCCACTGGTTGGGGCATT
GCCACCACCTGTCAGCTCCTTTCCGGGACTTTCGCTTTCCCCCTCCCTATTGCCACGGCGGAACTCATCG
CCGCCTGCCTTGCCCGCTGCTGGACAGGGGCTCGGCTGTTGGGCACTGACAATTCCGTGGTGTTGTCGGG
GAAATCATCGTCCTTTCCTTGGCTGCTCGCCTGTGTTGCCACCTGGATTCTGCGCGGGACGTCCTTCTGC
TACGTCCCTTCGGCCCTCAATCCAGCGGACCTTCCTTCCCGCGGCCTGCTGCCGGCTCTGCGGCCTCTTC
CGCGTCTTCGCCTTCGCCCTCAGACGAGTCGGATCTCCCTTTGGGCCGCCTCCCCGCGTCGACTTTAAGA
CCAATGACTTACAAGGCAGCTGTAGATCTTAGCCACTTTTTAAAAGAAAAGGGGGGACTGGAAGGGCTAA
TTCACTCCCAACGAAGACAAGATCTGCTTTTTGCTTGTACTGGGTCTCTCTGGTTAGACCAGATCTGAGC
CTGGGAGCTCTCTGGCTAACTAGGGAACCCACTGCTTAAGCCTCAATAAAGCTTGCCTTGAGTGCTTCAA
GTAGTGTGTGCCCGTCTGTTGTGTGACTCTGGTAACTAGAGATCCCTCAGACCCTTTTAGTCAGTGTGGA
AAATCTCTAGCAGTACGTATAGTAGTTCATGTCATCTTATTATTCAGTATTTATAACTTGCAAAGAAATG
AATATCAGAGAGTGAGAGGAACTTGTTTATTGCAGCTTATAATGGTTACAAATAAAGCAATAGCATCACA
AATTTCACAAATAAAGCATTTTTTTCACTGCATTCTAGTTGTGGTTTGTCCAAACTCATCAATGTATCTT
ATCATGTCTGGCTCTAGCTATCCCGCCCCTAACTCCGCCCATCCCGCCCCTAACTCCGCCCAGTTCCGCC
CATTCTCCGCCCCATGGCTGACTAATTTTTTTTATTTATGCAGAGGCCGAGGCCGCCTCGGCCTCTGAGC
TATTCCAGAAGTAGTGAGGAGGCTTTTTTGGAGGCCTAGGGACGTACCCAATTCGCCCTATAGTGAGTCG
TATTACGCGCGCTCACTGGCCGTCGTTTTACAACGTCGTGACTGGGAAAACCCTGGCGTTACCCAACTTA
ATCGCCTTGCAGCACATCCCCCTTTCGCCAGCTGGCGTAATAGCGAAGAGGCCCGCACCGATCGCCCTTC
CCAACAGTTGCGCAGCCTGAATGGCGAATGGG
[124 nt withheld, positions 4933-5056]
C
[91 nt withheld, positions 5058-5148]
A
[49 nt withheld, positions 5150-5198]
CCTTTGACGTTGGAGTCCACGTTCTTT
[37 nt withheld, positions 5226-5262]
ACCCTATCTCGGTCTATTCTTTTGATTTATAAGGGATTTTGCCGATTTCGGCCTATTGGTTAAAAAATGA
GCTGATTTAACAAAAATTTAACGCGAATTTTAACAAAATATTAACGCTTACAATTTAGGTGGCACTTTTC
GGGGAAATGTGCGCGGAACCCCTATTTGTTTATTTTTCTAAATACATTCAAATATGTATCCGCTCATGAG
ACAATAACCCTGATAAATGCTTCAATAATATTGAAAAAGGAAGAGTATGAGTATTCAACATTTCCGTGTC
GCCCTTATTCCCTTTTTTGCGGCATTTTGCCTTCCTGTTTTTGCTCACCCAGAAACGCTGGTGAAAGTAA
AAGATGCTGAAGATCAGTTGGGTGCACGAGTGGGTTACATCGAACTGGATCTCAACAGCGGTAAGATCCT
TGAGAGTTTTCGCCCCGAAGAACGTTTTCCAATGATGAGCACTTTTAAAGTTCTGCTATGTGGCGCGGTA
TTATCCCGTATTGACGCCGGGCAAGAGCAACTCGGTCGCCGCATACACTATTCTCAGAATGACTTGGTTG
AGTACTCACCAGTCACAGAAAAGCATCTTACGGATGGCATGACAGTAAGAGAATTATGCAGTGCTGCCAT
AACCATGAGTGATAACACTGCGGCCAACTTACTTCTGACAACGATCGGAGGACCGAAGGAGCTAACCGCT
TTTTTGCACAACATGGGGGATCATGTAACTCGCCTTGATCGTTGGGAACCGGAGCTGAATGAAGCCATAC
CAAACGACGAGCGTGACACCACGATGCCTGTAGCAATGGCAACAACGTTGCGCAAACTATTAACTGGCGA
ACTACTTACTCTAGCTTCCCGGCAACAATTAATAGACTGGATGGAGGCGGATAAAGTTGCAGGACCACTT
CTGCGCTCGGCCCTTCCGGCTGGCTGGTTTATTGCTGATAAATCTGGAGCCGGTGAGCGTGGGTCTCGCG
GTATCATTGCAGCACTGGGGCCAGATGGTAAGCCCTCCCGTATCGTAGTTATCTACACGACGGGGAGTCA
GGCAACTATGGATGAACGAAATAGACAGATCGCTGAGATAGGTGCCTCACTGATTAAGCATTGGTAACTG
TCAGACCAAGTTTACTCATATATACTTTAGATTGATTTAAAACTTCATTTTTAATTTAAAAGGATCTAGG
TGAAGATCCTTTTTGATAATCTCATGACCAAAATCCCTTAACGTGAGTTTTCGTTCCACTGAGCGTCAGA
CCCCGTAGAAAAGATCAAAGGATCTTCTTGAGATCCTTTTTTTCTGCGCGTAATCTGCTGCTTGCAAACA
AAAAAACCACCGCTACCAGCGGTGGTTTGTTTGCCGGATCAAGAGCTACCAACTCTTTTTCCGAAGGTAA
CTGGCTTCAGCAGAGCGCAGATACCAAATACTGTTCTTCTAGTGTAGCCGTAGTTAGGCCACCACTTCAA
GAACTCTGTAGCACCGCCTACATACCTCGCTCTGCTAATCCTGTTACCAGTGGCTGCTGCCAGTGGCGAT
AAGTCGTGTCTTACCGGGTTGGACTCAAGACGATAGTTACCGGATAAGGCGCAGCGGTCGGGCTGAACGG
GGGGTTCGTGCACACAGCCCAGCTTGGAGCGAACGACCTACACCGAACTGAGATACCTACAGCGTGAGCT
ATGAGAAAGCGCCACGCTTCCCGAAGGGAGAAAGGCGGACAGGTATCCGGTAAGCGGCAGGGTCGGAACA
GGAGAGCGCACGAGGGAGCTTCCAGGGGGAAACGCCTGGTATCTTTATAGTCCTGTCGGGTTTCGCCACC
TCTGACTTGAGCGTCGATTTTTGTGATGCTCGTCAGGGGGGCGGAGCCTATGGAAAAACGCCAGCAACGC
GGCCTTTTTACGGTTCCTGGCCTTTTGCTGGCCTTTTGCTCACATGTTCTTTCCTGCGTTATCCCCTGAT
TCTGTGGATAACCGTATTACCGCCTTTGAGTGAGCTGATACCGCTCGCCGCAGCCGAACGACCGAGCGCA
GCGAGTCAG
